Addgene plasmid #83919: pLV-U6-gRNA-UbC-DsRed-P2A-Bsr
Purpose: Lentiviral SpCas9-gRNA expression vector with DsRed-Express2-P2A-BlastR
Depositing lab: Charles Gersbach. Depositing organization: Duke University. Publication: CRISPR-Cas9 epigenome editing enables high-throughput screening for functional regulatory elements in the human genome. Klann TS, Black JB, Chellappan M, Safi A, Song L, Hilton IB, Crawford GE, Reddy TE, Gersbach CA. Nat Biotechnol. 2017 Apr 3. doi: 10.1038/nbt.3853. PubMed 28369033.
Backbone
  Vector backbone: FUGW
  Total vector size (bp): 15000
  Vector type: Lentiviral, CRISPR
  Selectable markers: Blasticidin
Growth in bacteria
  Bacterial resistance: Ampicillin, 100 μg/mL
  Growth temperature: 37°C
  Growth strain: NEB Stable
  Copy number: High Copy
Gene/Insert 1
  Gene/Insert name: DsRed-Express2
  Insert size (bp): 675
  GenBank ID: FJ226077.1
  Promoter: hUbC
  Tag / fusion protein: P2A (C terminal on backbone)
  Cloning method: Gibson Cloning
  Sequencing primers: 5′ gttggcgagtgtgttttgtg
Gene/Insert 2
  Gene/Insert name: Bsr (alt name: blasticidin-S deaminase from Bacillus cereus)
  Insert size (bp): 422
  Tag / fusion protein: P2A (N terminal on insert)
Terms and licenses: Academic/Nonprofit Terms; Industry Terms: Not Available to Industry
Depositor comments: Digest with BsmBI to remove ~1.9 kb stuffer for cloning in protospacer sequences.
How to cite: pLV-U6-gRNA-UbC-DsRed-P2A-Bsr was a gift from Charles Gersbach (Addgene plasmid # 83919 ; http://n2t.net/addgene:83919 ; RRID:Addgene_83919)
