[The description below was written by a language model from this plasmid's Addgene catalogue record and pLannotate feature annotations shown in this document.]
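Description:
pLV-U6-gRNA-UbC-DsRed-P2A-Bsr is a third-generation-style HIV-1 lentiviral transfer plasmid built on the FUGW backbone for delivering a Streptococcus pyogenes Cas9 guide RNA together with a fluorescent and drug-selectable marker. It is propagated in E. coli through a high-copy ColE1/pUC origin with ampicillin resistance. The backbone outside the viral region also carries an f1 origin and an SV40/EM7-driven bleomycin/Zeocin resistance cassette. Viral genomic RNA is transcribed from a CMV enhancer/promoter fused to a truncated 5' LTR. It includes the Ψ packaging signal, RRE, cPPT/CTS and WPRE, followed by a truncated 3' LTR and a bGH polyadenylation signal. The catalogue lists a total size of about 15 kb, whereas the depositor's full sequence record is 12,661 nt.

The payload consists of two divergently oriented units. On the reverse strand, a human U6 RNA polymerase III promoter drives the SpCas9 gRNA scaffold. The two are separated by a stuffer of roughly 1.9 kb, which the annotation software partly matches to a bacterial deoC sequence. BsmBI digestion removes this stuffer so that protospacer sequences can be cloned in. On the forward strand, the human ubiquitin C promoter expresses DsRed-Express2 joined through a self-cleaving P2A peptide to Bacillus cereus blasticidin-S deaminase. Transduced cells are therefore both red fluorescent and blasticidin resistant from a single transcript. Two loxP sites in the same orientation flank the whole gRNA and marker region, which would in principle allow Cre-mediated excision, although the record does not state this as a purpose. No Cas9 is encoded, so the nuclease or dCas9 effector must be supplied separately. The associated work used the vector in CRISPR-Cas9 epigenome-editing screens for functional regulatory elements in the human genome.
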