Features (pLannotate 1.2.2; 37 found; start..end, strand, type, name):
    112..491     +  enhancer       CMV enhancer: human cytomegalovirus immediate early enhancer
    492..691     +  promoter       CMV promoter: human cytomegalovirus (CMV) immediate early promoter
    709..889     +  LTR            5' LTR (truncated): truncated 5' long terminal repeat (LTR) from HIV-1
    936..1061    +  misc_feature   HIV-1 Ψ: packaging signal of human immunodeficiency virus type 1
   1045..1408    +  CDS            HIV-1 gag (fragment): gag protein from human immunodeficiency virus 1; gag
   1554..1787    +  misc_feature   RRE: The Rev response element (RRE) of HIV-1 allows for Rev-dependent mRNA export from the nucleus to the cytoplasm.
   2164..2264    +  CDS            Rev (fragment): human immunodeficiency virus 1 (HIV-1) Rev protein; rev; enhances nuclear export of unspliced and incompletely spliced viral mRNAs
   2314..2431    +  misc_feature   cPPT/CTS: central polypurine tract and central termination sequence of HIV-1
   2475..2508    +  protein_bind   loxP: Cre-mediated recombination occurs in the 8-bp core sequence (GCATACAT). Cre recombinase
   2519..2594    -  misc_RNA       gRNA scaffold: guide RNA scaffold for the Streptococcus pyogenes CRISPR/Cas9 system
   3639..4298    +  CDS            deoC1: DEOC1_STAAN - Also known as dra. Experimental evidence at protein level: Swiss-Prot protein existence level 1. Catalyzes a reversible aldol reaction between acetaldehyde and D-glyceraldehyde 3-phosphate to generate 2-deoxy-D-ribose 5- phosphate. From Staphylococcus aureus (strain N315).
   4484..4724    -  promoter       U6 promoter: RNA polymerase III promoter for human U6 snRNA
   4757..5967    +  promoter       UbC promoter: human ubiquitin C promoter
   5978..5995    -  misc_feature   MCS (fragment): pUC18/19 multiple cloning site
   5996..6670    +  CDS            DsRed-Express2: DsRed-Express2 is a basic (constitutively fluorescent) orange fluorescent protein published in 2008, derived from Discosoma sp.. It is reported to be a rapidly-maturing protein.
   6737..7153    +  CDS            bsr: BSR_BACCE - Experimental evidence at protein level: Swiss-Prot protein existence level 1. Catalyzes the deamination of the cytosine moiety of the antibiotics blasticidin S, cytomycin and acetylblasticidin S. From Bacillus cereus.
   7169..7202    +  protein_bind   loxP: Cre-mediated recombination occurs in the 8-bp core sequence (GCATACAT). Cre recombinase
   7203..7227    +  misc_feature   MCS (fragment): pBluescript multiple cloning site
   7227..7815    +  misc_feature   WPRE: woodchuck hepatitis virus posttranscriptional regulatory element
   7752..8333    +  CDS            nef (fragment): NEF_HV1H2 - Experimental evidence at protein level: Swiss-Prot protein existence level 1. Extracellular Nef protein targets CD4(+) T-lymphocytes for apoptosis by interacting with CXCR4 surface receptors. From Human immunodeficiency virus type 1 group M subtype B (isolate HXB2) (HIV-1).
   8340..8520    +  LTR            5' LTR (truncated): truncated 5' long terminal repeat (LTR) from HIV-1
   8552..8776    +  polyA_signal   bGH poly(A) signal: bovine growth hormone polyadenylation signal
   8780..8801    +  promoter       SV40 promoter (fragment): SV40 enhancer and early promoter
   8822..9250    +  rep_origin     f1 ori (sequence partly withheld): f1 bacteriophage origin of replication; arrow indicates direction of (+) strand synthesis
   9264..9593    +  promoter       SV40 promoter: SV40 enhancer and early promoter
   9641..9688    +  promoter       EM7 promoter: synthetic bacterial promoter&nbsp
   9707..10081   +  CDS            BleoR: antibiotic-binding protein; Sh ble from Streptoalloteichus hindustanus; confers resistance to bleomycin, phleomycin, and Zeocin™
  10091..10216   +  CDS            ble (fragment): BLE_KLEPN - Experimental evidence at protein level: Swiss-Prot protein existence level 1. Binding protein with a strong affinity to the bleomycin family of antibiotics. Binds to CL990; an antimitotic-antibiotic compound. From Klebsiella pneumoniae.
  10211..10332   +  polyA_signal   SV40 poly(A) signal: SV40 polyadenylation signal
  10403..10425   -  protein_bind   lac operator (fragment): The lac repressor binds to the lac operator to inhibit transcription in E. coli. This inhibition can be relieved by adding lactose or isopropyl-β-D-thiogalactopyranoside (IPTG). lac repressor encoded by lacI
  10429..10459   -  promoter       lac promoter: promoter for the E. coli lac operon
  10474..10495   -  protein_bind   CAP binding site: CAP binding activates transcription in the presence of cAMP. E. coli catabolite activator protein
  10508..10600   -  CDS            lacI (fragment): lac repressor; lacI; The lac repressor binds to the lac operator to inhibit transcription in E. coli. This inhibition can be relieved by adding lactose or isopropyl-β-D-thiogalactopyranoside (IPTG).
  10783..11371   -  rep_origin     ori: high-copy-number ColE1/pMB1/pBR322/pUC origin of replication
  11542..12402   -  CDS            AmpR: β-lactamase; bla; confers resistance to ampicillin, carbenicillin, and related antibiotics
  12403..12507   -  promoter       AmpR promoter: bla
  12566..12618   -  misc_feature   bom (fragment): basis of mobility region from pBR322
>Addgene plasmid #83919 | pLV-U6-gRNA-UbC-DsRed-P2A-Bsr | depositor full sequence | sequence record 160355 | pLV-U6-gRNA-UbC-DsRed-P2A-Bsr sequence 12661 bps
GCAAAATTTAAGCTACAACAAGGCAAGGCTTGACCGACAATTGCATGAAGAATCTGCTTAGGGTTAGGCG
TTTTGCGCTGCTTCGCGATGTACGGGCCAGATATACGCGTTGACATTGATTATTGACTAGTTATTAATAG
TAATCAATTACGGGGTCATTAGTTCATAGCCCATATATGGAGTTCCGCGTTACATAACTTACGGTAAATG
GCCCGCCTGGCTGACCGCCCAACGACCCCCGCCCATTGACGTCAATAATGACGTATGTTCCCATAGTAAC
GCCAATAGGGACTTTCCATTGACGTCAATGGGTGGAGTATTTACGGTAAACTGCCCACTTGGCAGTACAT
CAAGTGTATCATATGCCAAGTACGCCCCCTATTGACGTCAATGACGGTAAATGGCCCGCCTGGCATTATG
CCCAGTACATGACCTTATGGGACTTTCCTACTTGGCAGTACATCTACGTATTAGTCATCGCTATTACCAT
GGTGATGCGGTTTTGGCAGTACATCAATGGGCGTGGATAGCGGTTTGACTCACGGGGATTTCCAAGTCTC
CACCCCATTGACGTCAATGGGAGTTTGTTTTGGCACCAAAATCAACGGGACTTTCCAAAATGTCGTAACA
ACTCCGCCCCATTGACGCAAATGGGCGGTAGGCGTGTACGGTGGGAGGTCTATATAAGCAGCGCGTTTTG
CCTGTACTGGGTCTCTCTGGTTAGACCAGATCTGAGCCTGGGAGCTCTCTGGCTAACTAGGGAACCCACT
GCTTAAGCCTCAATAAAGCTTGCCTTGAGTGCTTCAAGTAGTGTGTGCCCGTCTGTTGTGTGACTCTGGT
AACTAGAGATCCCTCAGACCCTTTTAGTCAGTGTGGAAAATCTCTAGCAGTGGCGCCCGAACAGGGACTT
GAAAGCGAAAGGGAAACCAGAGGAGCTCTCTCGACGCAGGACTCGGCTTGCTGAAGCGCGCACGGCAAGA
GGCGAGGGGCGGCGACTGGTGAGTACGCCAAAAATTTTGACTAGCGGAGGCTAGAAGGAGAGAGATGGGT
GCGAGAGCGTCAGTATTAAGCGGGGGAGAATTAGATCGCGATGGGAAAAAATTCGGTTAAGGCCAGGGGG
AAAGAAAAAATATAAATTAAAACATATAGTATGGGCAAGCAGGGAGCTAGAACGATTCGCAGTTAATCCT
GGCCTGTTAGAAACATCAGAAGGCTGTAGACAAATACTGGGACAGCTACAACCATCCCTTCAGACAGGAT
CAGAAGAACTTAGATCATTATATAATACAGTAGCAACCCTCTATTGTGTGCATCAAAGGATAGAGATAAA
AGACACCAAGGAAGCTTTAGACAAGATAGAGGAAGAGCAAAACAAAAGTAAGACCACCGCACAGCAAGCG
GCCGCTGATCTTCAGACCTGGAGGAGGAGATATGAGGGACAATTGGAGAAGTGAATTATATAAATATAAA
GTAGTAAAAATTGAACCATTAGGAGTAGCACCCACCAAGGCAAAGAGAAGAGTGGTGCAGAGAGAAAAAA
GAGCAGTGGGAATAGGAGCTTTGTTCCTTGGGTTCTTGGGAGCAGCAGGAAGCACTATGGGCGCAGCGTC
AATGACGCTGACGGTACAGGCCAGACAATTATTGTCTGGTATAGTGCAGCAGCAGAACAATTTGCTGAGG
GCTATTGAGGCGCAACAGCATCTGTTGCAACTCACAGTCTGGGGCATCAAGCAGCTCCAGGCAAGAATCC
TGGCTGTGGAAAGATACCTAAAGGATCAACAGCTCCTGGGGATTTGGGGTTGCTCTGGAAAACTCATTTG
CACCACTGCTGTGCCTTGGAATGCTAGTTGGAGTAATAAATCTCTGGAACAGATTTGGAATCACACGACC
TGGATGGAGTGGGACAGAGAAATTAACAATTACACAAGCTTAATACACTCCTTAATTGAAGAATCGCAAA
ACCAGCAAGAAAAGAATGAACAAGAATTATTGGAATTAGATAAATGGGCAAGTTTGTGGAATTGGTTTAA
CATAACAAATTGGCTGTGGTATATAAAATTATTCATAATGATAGTAGGAGGCTTGGTAGGTTTAAGAATA
GTTTTTGCTGTACTTTCTATAGTGAATAGAGTTAGGCAGGGATATTCACCATTATCGTTTCAGACCCACC
TCCCAACCCCGAGGGGACCCGACAGGCCCGAAGGAATAGAAGAAGAAGGTGGAGAGAGAGACAGAGACAG
ATCCATTCGATTAGTGAACGGATCGGCACTGCGTGCGCCAATTCTGCAGACAAATGGCAGTATTCATCCA
CAATTTTAAAAGAAAAGGGGGGATTGGGGGGTACAGTGCAGGGGAAAGAATAGTAGACATAATAGCAACA
GACATACAAACTAAAGAATTACAAAAACAAATTACAAAAATTCAAAATTTTCGGGTTTATTACAGGGACA
GCAGAGATCCAGTTTGGTTAATTAATAACTTCGTATAGCATACATTATACGAAGTTATTAAAAAAAAAGC
ACCGACTCGGTGCCACTTTTTCAAGTTGATAACGGACTAGCCTTATTTTAACTTGCTATTTCTAGCTCTA
AAACAGAGACGTACAAAAAAGAGCAAGAAGCTAAAAAAGATTTAAAAATTATTTTTAGCGCAGTTAATGG
AACAGGAACTAAATTTACCCCAAAAATATTACGTGAATCAGGATATAACGTTATTGAGGTTGAAGAGCAT
GCATTTGAAGATGAAACATTTAAAAATGTTGTAAATCCAAATCCAGAATTTGATCCTGCATGAAAAATAC
CGCTTGAATATGGTATTAAACATGATGCAGATATTATTATTATGAATGACCCAGATGCTGACAGATTTGG
AATGGCAATAAAACATGATGGTCATTTTGTAAGATTAGATGGAAATCAAACAGGACCAATTTTAATTGAT
TGAAAATTATCAAATCTAAAACGCTTAAATAGCATTCCAAAAAATCCGGCTCTATATTCAAGTTTTGTAA
CAAGTGATTTGGGTGATAGAATCGCTCATGAAAAATATGGAGTTAATATTGTAAAAACTTTAACTGGATT
TAAATGAATGGGTAGAGAAATTGCTAAAGAAGAAGATAACGGATTAAATTTTGTTTTTGCTTATGAAGAA
AGTTATGGATATGTAATTGATGACTCAGCTAGAGATAAAGATGGAATACAAGCTTCTATATTAATAGCAG
AGGCTGCTTGATTTTATAAAAAACAAAATAAAACATTAGTAGACTATTTAGAAGATTTATTTAAAGAAAT
GGGTGCATATTACACTTTCACTTTAAACTTGAATTTTAAACCAGAAGAAAAGAAATTAAAAATTGAACCA
TTAATGAAATCATTGAGAGCAACACCCTTAACTCAAATTGCTGGACTTAAAGTTGTTAATGTTGAAGACT
ACATCGATGGAATGTATAATATGCCAGGACAAGACTTACTAAAATTTTATTTAGAAGATAAGTCATGATT
TGCTGTTCGCCCAAGTGGAACTGAACCTAAACTAAAAATTTATTTTATAGGTGTTGGTGAATCTGTTCAA
AACGCTAAAGTTAAAGTAGACGAAATTATTAAAGAATTAAAATTAAAAATGAATATATAGGAGAAAAAAT
GAAACTAAACAAATATATAGATCACACATTATTAAAACAAGATGCTACGAAAGCTGAAATTAAACAATTA
TGTGATGAAGCAATTGAATTTGATTTTGCAACAGTTTGTGTTAATTCATATTGAACAAGCTATTGTAAAG
AATTATTAAAAGGCACAAATGTAGGAATAACAAATGTTGTAGGTTTTCCTCTAGGTGCATGCACAACAGC
TACAAAAGCATTCGAAGTTTCTGAAGCAATTAAAGATGGTGCAACAGAAATTGATATGGTATTAAATATT
GGTGCATTAAAAGACAAAAATTATGAATTAGTTTTAGAAGACATGAAAGCTGTAAAAAAAGCAGCTGGAT
CACATGTTGTTAAATGTATTATGGAAAATTGTTTATTAACAAAAGAAGAAATCATGAAAGCTTGTGAAAT
AGCTGTTGAAGCTGGATTAGAATTTGTTAAAACATCAACAGGATTTTCAAAATCAGGTGCAACATTTGAA
GATGTTAAACTAATGAAGTCAGTTGTTAAAGACAATGCTTTAGTTAAAGCAGCTGGTGGAGTTAGAACAT
TTGAAGATGCTCAAAAAATGATTGAAGCAGGAGCTGACCGCTTAGGAACAAGTGGTGGAGTAGCTATTAT
TAAAGGTGAAGAAAACAACGCGAGTTACTAAAACTAGCGTTTTTTTATTTTGCTCATTTTTATTAAAAGT
TTGCAAAAAGGAACATAAAAATTCTAATTATTGATACTAAAGTTATTAAAAAGAAGATTTTGGTTGATTT
TATAAAGGTCATAGAATATAATATTTTAGCATGTGTATTTTGTGTGCTCATTTACAACCGTCTCCGGTGT
TTCGTCCTTTCCACAAGATATATAAAGCCAAGAAATCGAAATACTTTCAAGTTACGGTAAGCATATGATA
GTCCATTTTAAAACATAATTTTAAAACTGCAAACTACCCAAGAAATTATTACTTTCTACGTCACGTATTT
TGTACTAATATCTTTGTGTTTACAGTCAAATTAATTCCAATTATCTCTCTAACAGCCTTGTATCGTATAT
GCAAATATGAAGGAATCATGGGAAATAGGCCCTCTTAATTAATTAACCCGTGTCGGCTCCAGATCTGGCC
TCCGCGCCGGGTTTTGGCGCCTCCCGCGGGCGCCCCCCTCCTCACGGCGAGCGCTGCCACGTCAGACGAA
GGGCGCAGGAGCGTTCCTGATCCTTCCGCCCGGACGCTCAGGACAGCGGCCCGCTGCTCATAAGACTCGG
CCTTAGAACCCCAGTATCAGCAGAAGGACATTTTAGGACGGGACTTGGGTGACTCTAGGGCACTGGTTTT
CTTTCCAGAGAGCGGAACAGGCGAGGAAAAGTAGTCCCTTCTCGGCGATTCTGCGGAGGGATCTCCGTGG
GGCGGTGAACGCCGATGATTATATAAGGACGCGCCGGGTGTGGCACAGCTAGTTCCGTCGCAGCCGGGAT
TTGGGTCGCGGTTCTTGTTTGTGGATCGCTGTGATCGTCACTTGGTGAGTTGCGGGCTGCTGGGCTGGCC
GGGGCTTTCGTGGCCGCCGGGCCGCTCGGTGGGACGGAAGCGTGTGGAGAGACCGCCAAGGGCTGTAGTC
TGGGTCCGCGAGCAAGGTTGCCCTGAACTGGGGGTTGGGGGGAGCGCACAAAATGGCGGCTGTTCCCGAG
TCTTGAATGGAAGACGCTTGTAAGGCGGGCTGTGAGGTCGTTGAAACAAGGTGGGGGGCATGGTGGGCGG
CAAGAACCCAAGGTCTTGAGGCCTTCGCTAATGCGGGAAAGCTCTTATTCGGGTGAGATGGGCTGGGGCA
CCATCTGGGGACCCTGACGTGAAGTTTGTCACTGACTGGAGAACTCGGGTTTGTCGTCTGGTTGCGGGGG
CGGCAGTTATGCGGTGCCGTTGGGCAGTGCACCCGTACCTTTGGGAGCGCGCGCCTCGTCGTGTCGTGAC
GTCACCCGTTCTGTTGGCTTATAATGCAGGGTGGGGCCACCTGCCGGTAGGTGTGCGGTAGGCTTTTCTC
CGTCGCAGGACGCAGGGTTCGGGCCTAGGGTAGGCTCTCCTGAATCGACAGGCGCCGGACCTCTGGTGAG
GGGAGGGATAAGTGAGGCGTCAGTTTCTTTGGTCGGTTTTATGTACCTATCTTCTTAAGTAGCTGAAGCT
CCGGTTTTGAACTATGCGCTCGGGGTTGGCGAGTGTGTTTTGTGAAGTTTTTTAGGCACCTTTTGAAATG
TAATCATTTGGGTCAATATGTAATTTTCAGTGTTAGACTAGTAAATTGTCCGCTAAATTCTGGCCGTTTT
TGGCTTTTTTGTTAGACGAAGCTTGGGCTGCAGGTCGACTCTAGAATGGATAGCACTGAGAACGTCATCA
AGCCCTTCATGCGCTTCAAGGTGCACATGGAGGGCTCCGTGAACGGCCACGAGTTCGAGATCGAGGGCGA
GGGCGAGGGCAAGCCCTACGAGGGCACCCAGACCGCCAAGCTGCAGGTGACCAAGGGCGGCCCCCTGCCC
TTCGCCTGGGACATCCTGTCCCCCCAGTTCCAGTACGGCTCCAAGGTGTACGTGAAGCACCCCGCCGACA
TCCCCGACTACAAGAAGCTGTCCTTCCCCGAGGGCTTCAAGTGGGAGCGCGTGATGAACTTCGAGGACGG
CGGCGTGGTGACCGTGACCCAGGACTCCTCCCTGCAGGACGGCACCTTCATCTACCACGTGAAGTTCATC
GGCGTGAACTTCCCCTCCGACGGCCCCGTAATGCAGAAGAAGACTCTGGGCTGGGAGCCCTCCACCGAGC
GCCTGTACCCCCGCGACGGCGTGCTGAAGGGCGAGATCCACAAGGCGCTGAAGCTGAAGGGCGGCGGCCA
CTACCTGGTGGAGTTCAAGTCAATCTACATGGCCAAGAAGCCCGTGAAGCTGCCCGGCTACTACTACGTG
GACTCCAAGCTGGACATCACCTCCCACAACGAGGACTACACCGTGGTGGAGCAGTACGAGCGCGCCGAGG
CCCGCCACCACCTGTTCCAGGGATCCGGCGCAACAAACTTCTCTCTGCTGAAACAAGCCGGAGATGTCGA
AGAGAATCCTGGACCGAAGACCTTCAACATCTCTCAGCAGGATCTGGAGCTGGTGGAGGTCGCCACTGAG
AAGATCACCATGCTCTATGAGGACAACAAGCACCATGTCGGGGCGGCCATCAGGACCAAGACTGGGGAGA
TCATCTCTGCTGTCCACATTGAGGCCTACATTGGCAGGGTCACTGTCTGTGCTGAAGCCATTGCCATTGG
GTCTGCTGTGAGCAACGGGCAGAAGGACTTTGACACCATTGTGGCTGTCAGGCACCCCTACTCTGATGAG
GTGGACAGATCCATCAGGGTGGTCAGCCCCTGTGGCATGTGCAGAGAGCTCATCTCTGACTATGCTCCTG
ACTGCTTTGTGCTCATTGAGATGAATGGCAAGCTGGTCAAAACCACCATTGAGGAACTCATCCCCCTCAA
GTACACCAGGAACTAAAGTTGATAATAGATAACTTCGTATAGCATACATTATACGAAGTTATGAATTCGA
TATCAAGCTTATCGATAATCAACCTCTGGATTACAAAATTTGTGAAAGATTGACTGGTATTCTTAACTAT
GTTGCTCCTTTTACGCTATGTGGATACGCTGCTTTAATGCCTTTGTATCATGCTATTGCTTCCCGTATGG
CTTTCATTTTCTCCTCCTTGTATAAATCCTGGTTGCTGTCTCTTTATGAGGAGTTGTGGCCCGTTGTCAG
GCAACGTGGCGTGGTGTGCACTGTGTTTGCTGACGCAACCCCCACTGGTTGGGGCATTGCCACCACCTGT
CAGCTCCTTTCCGGGACTTTCGCTTTCCCCCTCCCTATTGCCACGGCGGAACTCATCGCCGCCTGCCTTG
CCCGCTGCTGGACAGGGGCTCGGCTGTTGGGCACTGACAATTCCGTGGTGTTGTCGGGGAAATCATCGTC
CTTTCCTTGGCTGCTCGCCTGTGTTGCCACCTGGATTCTGCGCGGGACGTCCTTCTGCTACGTCCCTTCG
GCCCTCAATCCAGCGGACCTTCCTTCCCGCGGCCTGCTGCCGGCTCTGCGGCCTCTTCCGCGTCTTCGCC
TTCGCCCTCAGACGAGTCGGATCTCCCTTTGGGCCGCCTCCCCGCATCGATACCGTCGACCTCGAGACCT
AGAAAAACATGGAGCAATCACAAGTAGCAATACAGCAGCTACCAATGCTGATTGTGCCTGGCTAGAAGCA
CAAGAGGAGGAGGAGGTGGGTTTTCCAGTCACACCTCAGGTACCTTTAAGACCAATGACTTACAAGGCAG
CTGTAGATCTTAGCCACTTTTTAAAAGAAAAGGGGGGACTGGAAGGGCTAATTCACTCCCAACGAAGACA
AGATATCCTTGATCTGTGGATCTACCACACACAAGGCTACTTCCCTGATTGGCAGAACTACACACCAGGG
CCAGGGATCAGATATCCACTGACCTTTGGATGGTGCTACAAGCTAGTACCAGTTGAGCAAGAGAAGGTAG
AAGAAGCCAATGAAGGAGAGAACACCCGCTTGTTACACCCTGTGAGCCTGCATGGGATGGATGACCCGGA
GAGAGAAGTATTAGAGTGGAGGTTTGACAGCCGCCTAGCATTTCATCACATGGCCCGAGAGCTGCATCCG
GACTGTACTGGGTCTCTCTGGTTAGACCAGATCTGAGCCTGGGAGCTCTCTGGCTAACTAGGGAACCCAC
TGCTTAAGCCTCAATAAAGCTTGCCTTGAGTGCTTCAAGTAGTGTGTGCCCGTCTGTTGTGTGACTCTGG
TAACTAGAGATCCCTCAGACCCTTTTAGTCAGTGTGGAAAATCTCTAGCAGGGCCCGTTTAAACCCGCTG
ATCAGCCTCGACTGTGCCTTCTAGTTGCCAGCCATCTGTTGTTTGCCCCTCCCCCGTGCCTTCCTTGACC
CTGGAAGGTGCCACTCCCACTGTCCTTTCCTAATAAAATGAGGAAATTGCATCGCATTGTCTGAGTAGGT
GTCATTCTATTCTGGGGGGTGGGGTGGGGCAGGACAGCAAGGGGGAGGATTGGGAAGACAATAGCAGGCA
TGCTGGGGATGCGGTGGGCTCTATGGCTTCTGAGGCGGAAAGAACCAGCTGGGGCTCTAGGGGGTATCCC
C
[124 nt withheld, positions 8822-8945]
C
[91 nt withheld, positions 8947-9037]
A
[49 nt withheld, positions 9039-9087]
CCTTTGACGTTGGAGTCCACGTTCTTT
[37 nt withheld, positions 9115-9151]
ACCCTATCTCGGTCTATTCTTTTGATTTATAAGGGATTTTGCCGATTTCGGCCTATTGGTTAAAAAATGA
GCTGATTTAACAAAAATTTAACGCGAATTAATTCTGTGGAATGTGTGTCAGTTAGGGTGTGGAAAGTCCC
CAGGCTCCCCAGCAGGCAGAAGTATGCAAAGCATGCATCTCAATTAGTCAGCAACCAGGTGTGGAAAGTC
CCCAGGCTCCCCAGCAGGCAGAAGTATGCAAAGCATGCATCTCAATTAGTCAGCAACCATAGTCCCGCCC
CTAACTCCGCCCATCCCGCCCCTAACTCCGCCCAGTTCCGCCCATTCTCCGCCCCATGGCTGACTAATTT
TTTTTATTTATGCAGAGGCCGAGGCCGCCTCTGCCTCTGAGCTATTCCAGAAGTAGTGAGGAGGCTTTTT
TGGAGGCCTAGGCTTTTGCAAAAAGCTCCCGGGAGCTTGTATATCCATTTTCGGATCTGATCAGCACGTG
TTGACAATTAATCATCGGCATAGTATATCGGCATAGTATAATACGACAAGGTGAGGAACTAAACCATGGC
CAAGTTGACCAGTGCCGTTCCGGTGCTCACCGCGCGCGACGTCGCCGGAGCGGTCGAGTTCTGGACCGAC
CGGCTCGGGTTCTCCCGGGACTTCGTGGAGGACGACTTCGCCGGTGTGGTCCGGGACGACGTGACCCTGT
TCATCAGCGCGGTCCAGGACCAGGTGGTGCCGGACAACACCCTGGCCTGGGTGTGGGTGCGCGGCCTGGA
CGAGCTGTACGCCGAGTGGTCGGAGGTCGTGTCCACGAACTTCCGGGACGCCTCCGGGCCGGCCATGACC
GAGATCGGCGAGCAGCCGTGGGGGCGGGAGTTCGCCCTGCGCGACCCGGCCGGCAACTGCGTGCACTTCG
TGGCCGAGGAGCAGGACTGACACGTGCTACGAGATTTCGATTCCACCGCCGCCTTCTATGAAAGGTTGGG
CTTCGGAATCGTTTTCCGGGACGCCGGCTGGATGATCCTCCAGCGCGGGGATCTCATGCTGGAGTTCTTC
GCCCACCCCAACTTGTTTATTGCAGCTTATAATGGTTACAAATAAAGCAATAGCATCACAAATTTCACAA
ATAAAGCATTTTTTTCACTGCATTCTAGTTGTGGTTTGTCCAAACTCATCAATGTATCTTATCATGTCTG
TATACCGTCGACCTCTAGCTAGAGCTTGGCGTAATCATGGTCATAGCTGTTTCCTGTGTGAAATTGTTAT
CCGCTCACAATTCCACACAACATACGAGCCGGAAGCATAAAGTGTAAAGCCTGGGGTGCCTAATGAGTGA
GCTAACTCACATTAATTGCGTTGCGCTCACTGCCCGCTTTCCAGTCGGGAAACCTGTCGTGCCAGCTGCA
TTAATGAATCGGCCAACGCGCGGGGAGAGGCGGTTTGCGTATTGGGCGCTCTTCCGCTTCCTCGCTCACT
GACTCGCTGCGCTCGGTCGTTCGGCTGCGGCGAGCGGTATCAGCTCACTCAAAGGCGGTAATACGGTTAT
CCACAGAATCAGGGGATAACGCAGGAAAGAACATGTGAGCAAAAGGCCAGCAAAAGGCCAGGAACCGTAA
AAAGGCCGCGTTGCTGGCGTTTTTCCATAGGCTCCGCCCCCCTGACGAGCATCACAAAAATCGACGCTCA
AGTCAGAGGTGGCGAAACCCGACAGGACTATAAAGATACCAGGCGTTTCCCCCTGGAAGCTCCCTCGTGC
GCTCTCCTGTTCCGACCCTGCCGCTTACCGGATACCTGTCCGCCTTTCTCCCTTCGGGAAGCGTGGCGCT
TTCTCATAGCTCACGCTGTAGGTATCTCAGTTCGGTGTAGGTCGTTCGCTCCAAGCTGGGCTGTGTGCAC
GAACCCCCCGTTCAGCCCGACCGCTGCGCCTTATCCGGTAACTATCGTCTTGAGTCCAACCCGGTAAGAC
ACGACTTATCGCCACTGGCAGCAGCCACTGGTAACAGGATTAGCAGAGCGAGGTATGTAGGCGGTGCTAC
AGAGTTCTTGAAGTGGTGGCCTAACTACGGCTACACTAGAAGAACAGTATTTGGTATCTGCGCTCTGCTG
AAGCCAGTTACCTTCGGAAAAAGAGTTGGTAGCTCTTGATCCGGCAAACAAACCACCGCTGGTAGCGGTG
GTTTTTTTGTTTGCAAGCAGCAGATTACGCGCAGAAAAAAAGGATCTCAAGAAGATCCTTTGATCTTTTC
TACGGGGTCTGACGCTCAGTGGAACGAAAACTCACGTTAAGGGATTTTGGTCATGAGATTATCAAAAAGG
ATCTTCACCTAGATCCTTTTAAATTAAAAATGAAGTTTTAAATCAATCTAAAGTATATATGAGTAAACTT
GGTCTGACAGTTACCAATGCTTAATCAGTGAGGCACCTATCTCAGCGATCTGTCTATTTCGTTCATCCAT
AGTTGCCTGACTCCCCGTCGTGTAGATAACTACGATACGGGAGGGCTTACCATCTGGCCCCAGTGCTGCA
ATGATACCGCGAGACCCACGCTCACCGGCTCCAGATTTATCAGCAATAAACCAGCCAGCCGGAAGGGCCG
AGCGCAGAAGTGGTCCTGCAACTTTATCCGCCTCCATCCAGTCTATTAATTGTTGCCGGGAAGCTAGAGT
AAGTAGTTCGCCAGTTAATAGTTTGCGCAACGTTGTTGCCATTGCTACAGGCATCGTGGTGTCACGCTCG
TCGTTTGGTATGGCTTCATTCAGCTCCGGTTCCCAACGATCAAGGCGAGTTACATGATCCCCCATGTTGT
GCAAAAAAGCGGTTAGCTCCTTCGGTCCTCCGATCGTTGTCAGAAGTAAGTTGGCCGCAGTGTTATCACT
CATGGTTATGGCAGCACTGCATAATTCTCTTACTGTCATGCCATCCGTAAGATGCTTTTCTGTGACTGGT
GAGTACTCAACCAAGTCATTCTGAGAATAGTGTATGCGGCGACCGAGTTGCTCTTGCCCGGCGTCAATAC
GGGATAATACCGCGCCACATAGCAGAACTTTAAAAGTGCTCATCATTGGAAAACGTTCTTCGGGGCGAAA
ACTCTCAAGGATCTTACCGCTGTTGAGATCCAGTTCGATGTAACCCACTCGTGCACCCAACTGATCTTCA
GCATCTTTTACTTTCACCAGCGTTTCTGGGTGAGCAAAAACAGGAAGGCAAAATGCCGCAAAAAAGGGAA
TAAGGGCGACACGGAAATGTTGAATACTCATACTCTTCCTTTTTCAATATTATTGAAGCATTTATCAGGG
TTATTGTCTCATGAGCGGATACATATTTGAATGTATTTAGAAAAATAAACAAATAGGGGTTCCGCGCACA
TTTCCCCGAAAAGTGCCACCTGACGTCGACGGATCGGGAGATCTCCCGATCCCCTATGGTGCACTCTCAG
TACAATCTGCTCTGATGCCGCATAGTTAAGCCAGTATCTGCTCCCTGCTTGTGTGTTGGAGGTCGCTGAG
TAGTGCGCGA
