>Addgene plasmid #83919 | pLV-U6-gRNA-UbC-DsRed-P2A-Bsr | addgene partial sequence | sequence record 162725 | DsRed1-C 5'-AGCTGGACATCACCTCCCACAACG-3'
GTACGAGCGCGCCGAGGCCCGCCACCACCTGTTCCAGGGATCCGGCGCAACAAACTTCTCTCTGCTGAAA
CAAGCCGGAGATGTCGAAGAGAATCCTGGACCGAAGACCTTCAACATCTCTCAGCAGGATCTGGAGCTGG
TGGAGGTCGCCACTGAGAAGATCACCATGCTCTATGAGGACAACAAGCACCATGTCGGGGCGGCCATCAG
GACCAAGACTGGGGAGATCATCTCTGCTGTCCACATTGAGGCCTACATTGGCAGGGTCACTGTCTGTGCT
GAAGCCATTGCCATTGGGTCTGCTGTGAGCAACGGGCAGAAGGACTTTGACACCATTGTGGCTGTCAGGC
ACCCCTACTCTGATGAGGTGGACAGATCCATCAGGGTGGTCAGCCCCTGTGGCATGTGCAGAGAGCTCAT
CTCTGACTATGCTCCTGACTGCTTTGTGCTCATTGAGATGAATGGCAAGCTGGTCAAAACCACCATTGAG
GAACTCATCCCCCTCAAGTACACCAGGAACTAAAGTTGATAATAGATAACTTCGTATAGCATACATTATA
CGAAGTTATGAATTCGATATCAAGCTTATCGATAATCAACCTCTGGATTACAAAATTTGTGAAAGATTGA
CTGGTATTCTTAACTATGTTGCTCCTTTTACGCTATGTGGATACGCTGCTTTAATGCCTTTGTATCATGC
TATTGCTTCCCGTATGGCTTTCATTTTCTCCTCCTTGTATAAATCCTGGTTGCTGTCTCTTTATGAGGAG
TTGTGGCCCGTTGTCAGGCAACGTGGCGTGGTGTGCACTGTGTTTGCTGACGCA
