>Addgene plasmid #83919 | pLV-U6-gRNA-UbC-DsRed-P2A-Bsr | addgene partial sequence | sequence record 162726 | pTYF-5 5'-GTAGACATAATAGCAACAGAC-3'
AAATTTTCGGGTTTATTACAGGGACAGCAGAGATCCAGTTTGGTTAATTAATAACTTCGTATAGCATACA
TTATACGAAGTTATTAAAAAAAAAGCACCGACTCGGTGCCACTTTTTCAAGTTGATAACGGACTAGCCTT
ATTTTAACTTGCTATTTCTAGCTCTAAAACAGAGACGTACAAAAAAGAGCAAGAAGCTAAAAAAGATTTA
AAAATTATTTTTAGCGCAGTTAATGGAACAGGAACTAAATTTACCCCAAAAATATTACGTGAATCAGGAT
ATAACGTTATTGAGGTTGAAGAGCATGCATTTGAAGATGAAACATTTAAAAATGTTGTAAATCCAAATCC
AGAATTTGATCCTGCATGAAAAATACCGCTTGAATATGGTATTAAACATGATGCAGATATTATTATTATG
AATGACCCAGATGCTGACAGATTTGGAATGGCAATAAAACATGATGGTCATTTTGTAAGATTAGATGGAA
ATCAAACAGGACCAATTTTAATTGATTGAAAATTATCAAATCTAAAACGCTTAAATAGCATTCCAAAAAA
TCCGGCTCTATATTCAAGTTTTGTAACAAGTGATTTGGGTGATAGAATCGCTCATGAAAAATATGGAGTT
AATATTGTAAAAACTTTAACTGGATTTAAATGAATGGGTAGAGAAATTGCTAAAGAAGAAGATAACGGAT
TAAATTTTGTTTTTGCTTATGAAGAAAGT
